Addgene plasmid #127204: pAN1735
Purpose: Dual inducible expression of SynTF-mScarlet-degronSwitchA and KeyA-BFP-NLS
Depositing lab: Hana El-Samad. Depositing organization: University of California, San Francisco (UCSF). Publication: De novo design of bioactive protein switches. Langan RA, Boyken SE, Ng AH, Samson JA, Dods G, Westbrook AM, Nguyen TH, Lajoie MJ, Chen Z, Berger S, Mulligan VK, Dueber JE, Novak WRP, El-Samad H, Baker D. Nature. 2019 Jul 24. pii: 10.1038/s41586-019-1432-8. doi: 10.1038/s41586-019-1432-8. PubMed 31341284.
Backbone
  Vector backbone: Custom MoClo Backbone
  Vector type: Synthetic Biology
  Selectable markers: URA3
Growth in bacteria
  Bacterial resistance: Kanamycin, 50 μg/mL
  Growth temperature: 37°C
  Growth strain: DH5alpha
  Copy number: High Copy
Gene/Insert
  Gene/Insert name: pGal1-SynTF-mScarlet-degronSwitch_A_t12-tSSA1-pZ3-key_A_e18-mTagBFP2-NLS(SV40)-tENO1
  Species: Synthetic
Terms and licenses: Academic/Nonprofit Terms; Industry Terms: Not Available to Industry
How to cite: pAN1735 was a gift from Hana El-Samad (Addgene plasmid # 127204 ; http://n2t.net/addgene:127204 ; RRID:Addgene_127204)
