[The description below was written by a language model from this plasmid's Addgene catalogue record and pLannotate feature annotations shown in this document.]
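Description:
pAN1735 is a synthetic-biology plasmid for Saccharomyces cerevisiae, assembled on a custom MoClo backbone. It is propagated in E. coli at high copy from a ColE1/pUC-type origin under kanamycin selection, and selected in yeast through the URA3 auxotrophic marker, which can also be counterselected with 5-FOA. The feature table of the 9.1 kb sequence shows no yeast replication origin or centromere. It does show fragments of the yeast genes TIM9 and GEA2 flanking the bacterial backbone. These may be homology arms for chromosomal integration near the URA3 locus, but the record does not say so explicitly.

The payload consists of two independently inducible transcription units. In the first, the galactose-responsive GAL1 promoter drives a synthetic transcription factor (SynTF) fused to the red fluorescent protein mScarlet and to degronSwitch_A_t12, terminated by tSSA1. The annotation detects a FLAG epitope fragment and a VP16 activation-domain fragment in the SynTF region. In the second unit, the pZ3 promoter, which pLannotate reads as GAL10/GAL1 promoter fragments, drives key_A_e18 fused to mTagBFP2 and an SV40 nuclear localisation signal, terminated by tENO1. The record does not state which inducer or transcription factor controls pZ3.

The construct comes from work on de novo designed protein switches. In that design, a degron is held caged within the switch protein until the matching key protein binds and exposes it, which targets the fused cargo for degradation. Titrating the two promoters separately allows key-dependent loss of SynTF to be followed as mScarlet signal against BFP-reported key levels. SynTF activity could presumably also be read from a separate reporter that is not carried on this plasmid.
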