Features (pLannotate 1.2.2; 13 found; start..end, strand, type, name):
    106..547     +  promoter       GAL1 promoter: S. cerevisiae GAL1; inducible promoter, regulated by Gal4
    610..633     +  CDS            3xFLAG (fragment): three tandem FLAG® epitope tags
    697..930     +  CDS            VP16_HHV11 (fragment): Experimental evidence at protein level: Swiss-Prot protein existence level 1. May play a role in the aggregation of tegument proteins around nucleocapsids during virus morphogenesis. From Human herpesvirus 1 (strain 17) (HHV-1) (Human herpes simplex virus 1).
   1210..1902    +  CDS            mScarlet: mScarlet is a basic (constitutively fluorescent) red fluorescent protein published in 2016, derived from synthetic construct. It has moderate acid sensitivity.
   3307..3518    +  promoter       GAL10 promoter (fragment): S. cerevisiae GAL10; inducible promoter, regulated by Gal4
   3590..3980    +  promoter       GAL1 promoter (fragment): S. cerevisiae GAL1; inducible promoter, regulated by Gal4
   4172..4879    +  CDS            mTagBFP2: mTagBFP2 is a basic (constitutively fluorescent) blue fluorescent protein published in 2011, derived from Entacmaea quadricolor. It is reported to be a very rapidly-maturing monomer with very low acid sensitivity.
   5208..5384    +  promoter       URA3 promoter (fragment): S. cerevisiae URA3
   5385..6188    +  CDS            URA3: orotidine-5'-phosphate decarboxylase, required for uracil biosynthesis; S. cerevisiae URA3; yeast auxotrophic marker, counterselectable with 5-fluoroorotic acid (5-FOA)
   6456..6716    +  CDS            TIM9: TIM9_YEAST - Experimental evidence at protein level: Swiss-Prot protein existence level 1. Mitochondrial intermembrane chaperone that participates in the import and insertion of multi-pass transmembrane proteins into the mitochondrial inner membrane. Also required for the transfer of beta- barrel precursors from the TOM complex to the sorting and assembly machinery (SAM complex) of the outer membrane. Acts as a chaperone-like protein that protects the hydrophobic precursors from aggregation and guide them through the mitochondrial intermembrane space. Compared to TIM10, it may have a strong st
   6830..7645    -  CDS            KanR: aminoglycoside phosphotransferase; aph(3')-Ia; confers resistance to kanamycin in bacteria or G418 (Geneticin®) in eukaryotes
   7870..8458    +  rep_origin     ori: high-copy-number ColE1/pMB1/pBR322/pUC origin of replication
   8565..8921    +  CDS            GEA2 (fragment): GEA2_YEAST - Experimental evidence at protein level: Swiss-Prot protein existence level 1. Activates the ARF proteins by exchanging bound GDP for free GTP. Plays a role in maintaining mitochondrial morphology (PubMed:25190516). From Saccharomyces cerevisiae (strain ATCC 204508 / S288c) (Baker's yeast).
>Addgene plasmid #127204 | pAN1735 | addgene full sequence | sequence record 250425 | Addgene NGS Result
ACTGGCCGATAATTGCAGACGAACGCCCCATTATCTTAGCCTAAAAAAACCTTCTCTTTGGAACTTTCAG
TAATACGCTTAACTGCTCATTGCTATATTGAAGTACGGATTAGAAGCCGCCGAGCGGGCGACAGCCCTCC
GACGGATGACTCTCCTCCGTGCGTCCTCGTCATCACCGGTCGCGTTCCTGAAACGCAGATGTGCCTCGCG
CCGCACTGCTCCGAACAATAAAGATTCTACAATACTAGCTTTTATGGTTATGAAGAGGAAAAATTGGCAG
TAACCTGGCCCCACAAACCTTCAAATTAACGAATCAAATTAACAACCATAGGATGATAATGCGATTAGTT
TTTTAGCCTTATTTCTGGGGTAATTAATCAGCGAAGCGATGATTTTTGATCTATTAACAGATATATAAAT
GGAAAAGCTGCATAACCACTTTAACTAATACTTTCAACATTTTCAGTTTGTATTACTTCTTATTCAAATG
TCATAAAAGTATCAACAAAAAATTGTTAATATACCTCTATACTTTAACGTCAAGGAGAAAAAACTATAAG
ATCTATGGATTATAAGGATCACGATGGCGACTACAAGGACCACGATATTGACTACAAAGACGATGACGAT
AAAATGGCTCCTAAGAAAAAGCGCAAAGTCGGTATCCATGGCGTTCCCGTCGACGGTGGACTGCAGGCCC
CACCAACCGATGTTTCTTTAGGTGATGAGTTACATTTGGACGGTGAGGACGTAGCTATGGCACATGCAGA
TGCCTTAGACGATTTTGACTTGGATATGTTAGGAGATGGAGATTCACCAGGACCTGGTTTCACACCACAC
GATTCAGCTCCATACGGTGCTTTGGACATGGCCGATTTCGAATTTGAACAGATGTTTACTGATGCCTTGG
GTATAGACGAATACGGTGGTGGAGCTAGACCCGGGGAGCGCCCCTTCCAGTGTCGCATTTGCATGCGGAA
CTTTTCGCGCCAGGACAGGCTTGACAGGCATACCCGTACTCATACCGGTGAAAAACCGTTTCAGTGTCGG
ATCTGTATGCGAAATTTCTCCCAGAAGGAGCACTTGGCGGGGCATCTACGTACGCACACCGGCGAGAAGC
CATTCCAATGCCGAATATGCATGCGCAACTTCAGTCGCCGCGACAACCTGAACCGGCACCTAAAAACCCA
CCTGAGAGGATCTGGTTCTGTATCAAAAGGCGAGGCGGTCATTAAAGAGTTCATGAGGTTTAAAGTCCAT
ATGGAAGGAAGCATGAATGGTCACGAGTTTGAGATAGAGGGAGAGGGTGAGGGAAGGCCGTACGAAGGGA
CGCAAACTGCGAAGTTGAAGGTAACGAAAGGCGGCCCTCTGCCATTCTCTTGGGACATCCTTTCACCGCA
ATTTATGTACGGCTCTAGGGCCTTCACAAAACACCCCGCCGATATTCCGGATTACTATAAACAAAGTTTT
CCTGAGGGCTTCAAGTGGGAAAGAGTAATGAACTTCGAGGATGGGGGAGCTGTGACGGTTACTCAAGACA
CTAGCCTGGAGGACGGTACTCTTATATACAAGGTAAAACTAAGAGGGACGAATTTTCCGCCAGACGGCCC
CGTGATGCAAAAAAAAACTATGGGGTGGGAAGCATCCACCGAGAGGCTGTACCCCGAAGACGGGGTCCTG
AAGGGTGATATTAAAATGGCATTAAGATTAAAAGATGGCGGGAGATACTTAGCTGACTTCAAGACTACAT
ATAAAGCCAAAAAACCTGTACAGATGCCTGGAGCTTACAATGTGGATCGTAAGCTGGATATTACATCCCA
CAACGAAGATTATACCGTGGTGGAGCAGTACGAGCGTTCAGAGGGGCGTCACTCCACCGGGGGTATGGAT
GAATTATACAAGAGCGGTCTTAGAAGCAGGGCGCAAGCGTCAAATTCAGCGGTAGATGGAACAGCAGGTC
CAGGTAGTACTGGCAGCAGAGGATCCAGTAAGGAAGCAGTGACGAAGCTACAGGCCCTTAACATCAAATT
GGCGGAAAAATTGCTTGAAGCTGTCACGAAGTTGCAAGCATTAAACATAAAACTTGCCGAAAAGCTGTTA
GAAGCCCTGGCACGTCTGCAAGAGCTGAACATTGCCTTGGTTTATTTAGCCGTAGAATTAACGGACCCTA
AGAGAATTGCGGACGAGATTAAAAAAGTTAAAGACAAGAGCAAGGAAATTGTCGAGAGAGCGGAAGAGGA
GATAGCTAGGGCGGCAGCCGAGTCCAAGAAAATTTTAGACGAAGCCGAGGAGGAAATCGCCCGTGCAGCA
GCAGAGTCCAAGAAGATCCTTGATGAAGGATCCGGAAGTGGTTCAGACGCGGTAGCGGAATTACAGGCAT
TAAATCTGAAGCTAGCCGAGTTACTTCTGGAGGCTGTGGCTGAGCTTCAAGCGCTTAACCTGAAACTAGC
GGAGCTACTTTTGGAGGCTATAGCTAAGCTACAAGAGCTGAATATTAAGCTTGTCGAGCTATTGACTAAA
CTAACTGACCCTGCTACCATCAGGGAGGCGATCAGAAAGGTGAAGGAAGACTCCGAGAGGATAGTGGCGG
AGGCAGAGCGTTTGATAGCCGCTGCGAAGGCTGAAAGTGAACGTATTATACGTGAAGCTGAGAGATTGAT
AGCTGCTGCTAAAGCGGAGTCCGAGAGGATAATTAGAGAGGGGTCCGGTTCAGGGGACCCTGACGTAGCG
AGACTGCAAGAACTAAATATCGAGCTAGCTAGAGAGCTGCTAAGGGATGTCGCTAGACTACAAGAGCTAA
ACATAGAACTGGCGAGAGAACTTCTAAGGGCAGCGGCAGAGTTACAAGAGCTGAACATAAAGTTAGTCGA
GCTAGCGAGTGAGTTAACCGATCCTGATGAAGCACGTAAAGCAATCGCCAGGGTAAAGAGAGAGAGTAAA
AGAATCGTTGAGGATCTTATTATGAGCTGTGCCCAAGAGTCTGCTGCAAGCGAGAAGATTAGCAGAGAAG
CCGAAAGACTGATAAGGTAATGGCGCCAATTGGTGCGGCAATTGATAATAACGAAAATGTCTTTTAATGA
TCTGGGTATAATGAGGAATTTTCCGAACGTTTTTACTTTATATATATATATACATGTAACATATATTCTA
TACGCTATAGAGAAAGGAAATTTTTCAATTAAAAAAAAAATAGAGAAAGAGTTTCACTTCTTGATTATCG
CTAACACTAATGGTTGAAGTACTGCTACTTTAATTTTATGCTGCCAAACCAGATGTCAACACAGCTACAA
CGTTATATTGAATTTTCAAAAATTCTTACTTTTTTTTTGGATGGACGCAAAGAAGTTTAATAATCATATT
ACATGGCATTACCACCATATACATATCCATATACATATCCATATCTAATCTTACTTATATGTTGTGGAAA
TGTAAAGAGCCCCATTATCTTAGCCTAAAAAAACCTTCTCTTTGGAACTTTCAGTAATACGCTTAACTGC
TCATTGCTATATTGAAGTGTGGCCGCGTGGGCGTGCGTGGGCGGGCGTGGGCGTGCGTGGGCGGGCGTGG
GCGTGCGTGGGCGTCTAGACCGTGCGTCCTCGTCTTCACCGGTCGCGTTCCTGAAACGCAGATGTGCCTA
ATGCCGCACTGCTCCGAACAATAAAGATTCTACAATACTAGCTTTTATGGTTATGAAGAGGAAAAATTGG
CAGTAACCTGGCCCCACAAACCTTCAAATTAACGAATCAAATTAACAACCATAGGATGATAATGCGATTA
GTTTTTTAGCCTTATTTCTGGGGTAATTAATCAGCGAAGCGATGATTTTTGATCTATTAACAGATATATA
AATGGAAAAGCTGCATAACCACTTTAACTAATACTTTCAACATTTTCAGTTTGTATTACTTCTTATTCAA
ATGTCATAAAAGTATCAACAAAAAATTGTTAATATACCTCTATACTTTAACGTCAAGGAGAAAAAACTAT
AAGATCTATGGAGGCTAGAAAAGCCATCGCTAGAGTAAAGAGAGAATCAAAGAGAATCGTAGAAGATGCT
GAGAGGTTAATAAGAGAAGCAGCCGCCGCATCTGAGAAAATTTCAAGGGAGGCCGAAAGGTTGATTAGGG
AGGCAGCTGCGGCTTCAGAAAAGATAAGTAGGGAGGGTTCTGTTTCAAAGGGTGAAGAATTGATCAAAGA
AAACATGCATATGAAATTATATATGGAAGGTACAGTTGACAACCATCATTTTAAGTGTACATCTGAAGGA
GAAGGTAAGCCTTACGAGGGAACTCAAACTATGAGAATAAAAGTCGTAGAAGGTGGACCATTGCCTTTTG
CTTTTGATATCTTAGCAACATCTTTCTTATATGGTTCTAAAACCTTTATTAACCATACTCAAGGTATCCC
TGATTTCTTCAAACAATCTTTCCCTGAAGGATTTACTTGGGAGAGGGTTACAACATATGAGGATGGTGGT
GTTTTGACAGCAACCCAGGATACATCATTGCAGGATGGATGTTTGATTTATAATGTAAAGATTAGAGGAG
TAAATTTTACTTCTAACGGTCCTGTAATGCAAAAGAAGACTTTAGGTTGGGAAGCTTTCACCGAAACATT
ATATCCAGCAGACGGAGGTTTAGAGGGAAGAAACGATATGGCTTTGAAGTTAGTCGGTGGTTCACACTTA
ATAGCTAACGCCAAGACTACTTACAGGTCTAAGAAACCAGCAAAGAATTTGAAAATGCCAGGAGTTTATT
ATGTTGACTACAGATTGGAAAGGATCAAGGAGGCCAATAACGAGACATATGTAGAGCAGCATGAAGTCGC
CGTCGCCAGATATTGCGACTTACCTTCTAAGTTGGGTCATAAATTGAATGGATCCGGTTCTCCACCAAAG
AAGAAGAGAAAGGTTGGTTCTTAACTCGAGTGGCAGCTTTTGATTAAGCCTTCTAGTCCAAAAAACACGT
TTTTTTGTCATTTATTTCATTTTCTTAGAATAGTTTAGTTTATTCATTTTATAGTCACGAATGTTTTATG
ATTCTATATAGGGTTGCAAACAAGCATTTTTCATTTTATGTTAAAACAATTTCAGGTTTACCTTTTATTC
TGCTTGTGGTGACGCGTGTATCCGCCCGCTCTTTTGGTCACCCATGTATGCTGAGCAGTTACAGAGATGT
TACGAACCACTAGTGCACTGCAGTACACGGTTTCCTTGAAATTTTTTTGATTCGGTAATCTCCGAACAGA
AGGAAGAACGAAGGAAGGAGCACAGACTTAGATTGGTATATATACGCATATGTAGTGTTGAAGAAACATG
AAATTGCCCAGTATTCTTAACCCAACTGCACAGAACAAAAACGTGCAGGAAACGAAGATAAATCATGTCG
AAAGCTACATATAAGGAACGTGCTGCTACTCATCCTAGTCCTGTTGCTGCCAAGCTATTTAATATCATGC
ACGAAAAGCAAACAAACTTGTGTGCTTCATTGGATGTTCGTACCACCAAGGAATTACTGGAGTTAGTTGA
AGCATTAGGTCCCAAAATTTGTTTACTAAAAACACATGTGGATATCTTGACTGATTTTTCCATGGAGGGC
ACAGTTAAGCCGCTAAAGGCATTATCCGCCAAGTACAATTTTTTACTCTTCGAAGACAGAAAATTTGCTG
ACATTGGTAATACAGTCAAATTGCAGTACTCTGCGGGTGTATACAGAATAGCAGAATGGGCAGACATTAC
GAATGCACACGGTGTGGTGGGCCCAGGTATTGTTAGCGGTTTGAAGCAGGCGGCAGAAGAAGTAACAAAG
GAACCTAGAGGCCTTTTGATGTTAGCAGAATTGTCATGCAAGGGCTCCCTATCTACTGGAGAATATACTA
AGGGTACTGTTGACATTGCGAAGAGCGACAAAGATTTTGTTATCGGCTTTATTGCTCAAAGAGACATGGG
TGGAAGAGATGAAGGTTACGATTGGTTGATTATGACACCCGGTGTGGGTTTAGATGACAAGGGAGATGCA
TTGGGTCAACAGTATAGAACCGTGGATGATGTGGTTTCTACAGGATCTGACATTATTATTGTTGGAAGAG
GACTATTTGCAAAGGGAAGGGATGCTAAGGTAGAGGGTGAACGTTACAGAAAAGCAGGCTGGGAAGCATA
TTTGAGAAGATGCGGCCAGCAAAACTAAAAAACTGTATTATAAGTAAATGCATGTATACTAAACTCACAA
ATTAGAGCTTCAATTTAATTATATCAGTTATTACCCGAGTAGAGCACTTGAATCCACTGCCCCGGGAATC
TCGGTCGTAATGATTTCTATAATGACGAAAAAAAAAAAATTGGAAAGAAAAAGCTTCATGGCCTTTATAA
AAAGGAACTATCCAATACCTCGCCAGAACCAAGTAACAGTATTTTACGGGGCACAAATCAAGAACAATAA
GACAGGACTGTAAAGATGGACGCATTGAACTCCAAAGAACAACAAGAGTTCCAAAAAGTAGTGGAACAAA
AGCAAATGAAGGATTTCATGCGTTTGTACTCTAATCTGGTAGAAAGATGTTTCACAGACTGTGTCAATGA
CTTCACAACATCAAAGCTAACCAATAAGGAACAAACATGCATCATGAAGTGCTCAGAAAAGTTCTTGAAG
CATAGCGAACGTGTAGGGCAGCGTTTCCAAGAACAAAACGCTGCCTTGGGACAAGGCTTGGGCCGATAAG
GTGTACTGGCGTATATATATCTAATTATGTATCTCTGGTGTAGCCCATTTTTAGCATGTAAATATAAAGA
CCGAGCGGCCGCGTGTTACAACCAATTAACCAATTCTGATTAGAAAAACTCATCGAGCATCAAATGAAAC
TGCAATTTATTCATATCAGGATTATCAATACCATATTTTTGAAAAAGCCGTTTCTGTAATGAAGGAGAAA
ACTCACCGAGGCAGTTCCATAGGATGGCAAGATCCTGGTATCGGTCTGCGATTCCGACTCGTCCAACATC
AATACAACCTATTAATTTCCCCTCGTCAAAAATAAGGTTATCAAGTGAGAAATCACCATGAGTGACGACT
GAATCCGGTGAGAATGGCAAAAGCTTATGCATTTCTTTCCAGACTTGTTCAACAGGCCAGCCATTACGCT
CGTCATCAAAATCACTCGCATCAACCAAACCGTTATTCATTCGTGATTGCGCCTGAGCGAGGCGAAATAC
GCGATCGCTGTTAAAAGGACAATTACAAACAGGAATCGAATGCAACCGGCGCAGGAACACTGCCAGCGCA
TCAACAATATTTTCACCTGAATCAGGATATTCTTCTAATACCTGGAATGCTGTTTTCCCGGGGATCGCAG
TGGTGAGTAACCATGCATCATCAGGAGTACGGATAAAATGCTTGATGGTCGGAAGAGGCATAAATTCCGT
CAGCCAGTTTAGTCTGACCATCTCATCTGTAACATCATTGGCAACGCTACCTTTGCCATGTTTCAGAAAC
AACTCTGGCGCATCGGGCTTCCCATACAATCGATAGATTGTCGCACCTGATTGCCCGACATTATCGCGAG
CCCATTTATACCCATATAAATCAGCATCCATGTTGGAATTTAATCGCGGCCTGGAGCAAGACGTTTCCCG
TTGAATATGGCTCATAACACCCCTTGTATTACTGTTTATGTAAGCAGACAGTTTTATTGTTCATGATGAT
ATATTTTTATCTTGTGCAATGTAACATCAGAGATTTTGAGACACAACGTGGCTTTGTTGAATAAATCGAA
CTTTTGCTGAGTTGAAGGATCAGTCATGACCAAAATCCCTTAACGTGAGTTTTCGTTCCACTGAGCGTCA
GACCCCGTAGAAAAGATCAAAGGATCTTCTTGAGATCCTTTTTTTCTGCGCGTAATCTGCTGCTTGCAAA
CAAAAAAACCACCGCTACCAGCGGTGGTTTGTTTGCCGGATCAAGAGCTACCAACTCTTTTTCCGAAGGT
AACTGGCTTCAGCAGAGCGCAGATACCAAATACTGTTCTTCTAGTGTAGCCGTAGTTAGGCCACCACTTC
AAGAACTCTGTAGCACCGCCTACATACCTCGCTCTGCTAATCCTGTTACCAGTGGCTGCTGCCAGTGGCG
ATAAGTCGTGTCTTACCGGGTTGGACTCAAGACGATAGTTACCGGATAAGGCGCAGCGGTCGGGCTGAAC
GGGGGGTTCGTGCACACAGCCCAGCTTGGAGCGAACGACCTACACCGAACTGAGATACCTACAGCGTGAG
CTATGAGAAAGCGCCACGCTTCCCGAAGGGAGAAAGGCGGACAGGTATCCGGTAAGCGGCAGGGTCGGAA
CAGGAGAGCGCACGAGGGAGCTTCCAGGGGGAAACGCCTGGTATCTTTATAGTCCTGTCGGGTTTCGCCA
CCTCTGACTTGAGCGTCGATTTTTGTGATGCTCGTCAGGGGGGCGGAGCCTATGGAAAAACGCCAGCAAC
GCGGCCTTTTTACGGTTCCTGGCCTTTTGCTGGCCTTTTGCTCACATGTTCTTTCCTGCGTTATCCCCTG
ATTCTGTGGATAACCGTGCGGCCGCCAATGCTAAATTCGAGTGAAACACAGGAAGATCAGAAAATCCTCA
TTTCATCCATATTAACAATAATTTCAAATGTTTATTTGCATTATTTGAAACTAGGCAAGACAAGCAACGA
AACGTTTTTGAAAATTTTGAGTATTTTCAATAAATTTGTAGAGGACTCAGATATTGAAAAAAAGCTACAG
CAATTAATACTTGATAAGAAGAGTATTGAGAAGGGCAACGGTTCATCATCTCATGGATCTGCACATGAAC
AAACACCAGAGTCAAACGACGTTGAAATTGAGGCTACTGCGCCAATTGATGACAATACAGACGATGATAA
CAAACCGAAGTTATCTGATGTAGAAAAGGATTAAAGATGCTAAGAGATAGTGATGATATTTCATAAATAA
TGTAATTCTATATATGTTAATTACCTTTTTTGCGAGGCATATTTATGGTGAAGGATAAGTTTTGACCATC
AAAGAAGGTTAATGTGGCTGTGGTTTCAGGGTCCATAAAGCCCACATGGATAACATTACCCCTGAATTCG
CATCTAGACTGA
